Addgene plasmid #230807: AiP20171 - pAAV-hsA2-AiE0086m-minRho-iCre(R297T)-BGHpA
Purpose: AiE0086m is an enhancer sequence, designed to drive AAV-mediated transgene expression in specific populations of brain cells
Depositing lab: Allen Institute for Brain Science & Bosiljka Tasic. Depositing organization: Allen Institute. Publication: A suite of enhancer AAVs and transgenic mouse lines for genetic access to cortical cell types. Ben-Simon Y, Hooper M, Narayan S, Daigle TL, Dwivedi D, Way SW, Oster A, Stafford DA, Mich JK, Taormina MJ, Martinez RA, Opitz-Araya X, Roth JR, Alexander JR, Allen S, Amster A, Arbuckle J, Ayala A, Baker PM, Bakken TE, Barcelli T, Barta S, Bendrick J, Bertagnolli D, Bielstein C, Bishwakarma P, Bowlus J, Boyer G, Brouner K, Casian B, Casper T, Chakka AB, Chakrabarty R, Chance RK, Chavan S, Clark M, Colbert K, Collman F, Daniel S, Departee M, DiValentin P, Donadio N, Dotson N, Egdorf T, Fliss T, Gabitto M, Garcia J, Gary A, Gasperini M, Gloe J, Goldy J, Gore BB, Graybuck L, Greisman N, Haeseleer F, Halterman C, Haradon Z, Hastings SD, Helback O, Ho W, Hockemeyer D, Huang C, Huff S, Hunker A, Johansen N, Jones D, Juneau Z, Kalmbach B, Kannan M, Khem S, Kussick E, Kutsal R, Larsen R, Lee C, Lee AY, Leibly M, Lenz GH, Li S, Liang E, Lusk N, Madigan Z, Malloy J, Malone J, McCue R, Melchor J, Mollenkopf T, Moosman S, Morin E, Newman D, Ng L, Ngo K, Omstead V, Otto S, Oyama A, Pena N, Pham T, Phillips E, Pom CA, Potekhina L, Ransford S, Ray PL, Rette D, Reynoldson C, Rimorin C, Rocha D, Ruiz A, Sanchez REA, Sawyer L, Sedeno-Cortes A, Sevigny JP, Shapovalova N, Shepard N, Shulga L, Sigler AR, Siverts L, Soliman S, Somasundaram S, Staats B, Stewart K, Szelenyi E, Tieu M, Trader C, Tran A, van Velthoven CTJ, Walker M, Wang Y, Weed N, Wirthlin M, Wood T, Wynalda B, Yao Z, Zhou T, Ariza J, Dee N, Reding M, Ronellenfitch K, Mufti S, Sunkin SM, Smith KA, Esposito L, Waters J, Thyagarajan B, Yao S, Lein ES, Zeng H, Levi BP, Ngai J, Ting JT, Tasic B. Cell. 2025 May 16:S0092-8674(25)00513-6. doi: 10.1016/j.cell.2025.05.002. PubMed 40403729.
Backbone
  Vector backbone: pAAV2
  Vector type: AAV
Growth in bacteria
  Bacterial resistance: Ampicillin, 100 μg/mL
  Growth temperature: 37°C
  Growth strain: NEB Stable
  Copy number: High Copy
Gene/Insert
  Gene/Insert name: iCre(R297T)
  Species: Synthetic
  Promoter: minRho
  Cloning method: Restriction Enzyme; 5′ cloning site MluI (unknown if destroyed); 3′ cloning site NheI (unknown if destroyed)
Terms and licenses: Academic/Nonprofit Terms; Industry Terms: Not Available to Industry
How to cite: AiP20171 - pAAV-hsA2-AiE0086m-minRho-iCre(R297T)-BGHpA was a gift from Allen Institute for Brain Science & Bosiljka Tasic (Addgene plasmid # 230807 ; http://n2t.net/addgene:230807 ; RRID:Addgene_230807)
