[The description below was written by a language model from this plasmid's Addgene catalogue record and pLannotate feature annotations shown in this document.]
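Description:
AiP20171 - pAAV-hsA2-AiE0086m-minRho-iCre(R297T)-BGHpA is an AAV transfer plasmid built on a pAAV2 backbone and intended for packaging a recombinant adeno-associated virus genome that delivers Cre recombinase to defined brain cell populations. It is maintained in bacteria through a high-copy ColE1/pUC-type origin and selected with ampicillin via the bla (AmpR) gene and its promoter. An f1 phage origin and short remnants of pBR322 bom and rop sequences are also present in the backbone. The annotated sequence is about 5.1 kb. One complete AAV2 inverted terminal repeat is annotated downstream of the cassette, while the upstream ITR is detected only as short fragments, which may reflect limits of sequencing or annotation through this repeat rather than a true truncation.

Between the ITRs, the expression cassette places the enhancer AiE0086m upstream of a minimal promoter designated minRho. In this design, the minimal promoter provides basal transcription initiation and the enhancer confers cell-type selectivity. The enhancer, the minRho promoter and the element named hsA2 appear in the plasmid name but are not annotated in the feature table, and the record does not explain what hsA2 is. The cassette drives iCre(R297T), a synthetic Cre coding sequence carrying an R297T substitution, followed by the bovine growth hormone polyadenylation signal. Cre catalyses site-specific recombination between loxP sites, so virus made from this plasmid would typically be used with loxP-based reporter or effector alleles or vectors. Enhancer-restricted recombinase expression would then be converted into lasting genetic labelling or manipulation. The construct belongs to a collection of enhancer AAVs developed for genetic access to cortical cell types, though the specific population targeted by AiE0086m is not stated.
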