Features (pLannotate 1.2.2; 12 found; start..end, strand, type, name):
     12..39      +  repeat_region  AAV2 ITR (fragment): inverted terminal repeat of adeno-associated virus serotype 2 inverted
     68..95      +  repeat_region  AAV2 ITR (fragment): inverted terminal repeat of adeno-associated virus serotype 2 inverted
   1048..2073    +  CDS            cre: RECR_BPP1 - Experimental evidence at protein level: Swiss-Prot protein existence level 1. Catalyzes site-specific recombination between two 34-base- pair LOXP sites. Its role is to maintain the phage genome as a monomeric unit-copy plasmid in the lysogenic state. From Escherichia phage P1 (Bacteriophage P1).
   2113..2224    +  polyA_signal   bGH poly(A) signal: bovine growth hormone polyadenylation signal
   2342..2482    +  repeat_region  AAV2 ITR: inverted terminal repeat of adeno-associated virus serotype 2 inverted
   2487..2538    -  misc_feature   bom (fragment): basis of mobility region from pBR322
   2557..3012    +  rep_origin     f1 ori (sequence partly withheld): f1 bacteriophage origin of replication; arrow indicates direction of (+) strand synthesis
   3013..3062    -  misc_feature   bom (fragment): basis of mobility region from pBR322
   3164..3199    -  CDS            rop (fragment): Rop protein, which maintains plasmids at low copy number; rop
   3294..3398    +  promoter       AmpR promoter: bla
   3399..4259    +  CDS            AmpR: β-lactamase; bla; confers resistance to ampicillin, carbenicillin, and related antibiotics
   4430..5018    +  rep_origin     ori: high-copy-number ColE1/pMB1/pBR322/pUC origin of replication
>Addgene plasmid #230807 | AiP20171 - pAAV-hsA2-AiE0086m-minRho-iCre(R297T)-BGHpA | addgene full sequence | sequence record 471061 | Addgene NGS Result
CCTGCAGGCAGCTGCGCGCTCGCTCGCTCACTGAGGCCGCCCGGGCGTCGGGCGACCTTTGGTCGCCCGG
CCTCAGTGAGCGAGCGAGCGCGCAGAGAGGGAGTGGCCAACTCCATCACTAGGGGTTCCTGCGGCCGCAC
GCGTTTAGAACAATGGCTGGCCCATAGTAAATGCCGTGTTAGTGTGTTAGTTGCTGTTCTTCCACGTCAG
AAGAGGCACAGACAAATTACCACCAGGTGGCGCTCAGAGTCTGCGGAGGCATCACAACAGCCCTGAATTT
GAATCCTGCTCTGCCACTGCCTAGTTGAGACCTTTTACTACCTGACTAGCTGTTTGTGTATTTTAGGTGT
TTGTTTCACTCTCATACCCCAGCCTCATTTCAAAGCTAGGGATCATAGCGCCAGCCTTCAGAAAAGAGAC
TCAAAAGGAGCAAAAACGAAGAGTGCAGGGCTGCTAGATAGACTCCATCCAGGGACCGAGCCTGTGACGA
ATCCAGCCCCTGGCAAGAGCCCGACAGGCAGGTGTAATCAGCAAATTTCTCCGGAGACATCAGAGCAGAT
CCCTCAGCAAGCACAGCTTCTAAATTTGTGCTCAAGAATGATTAATCTGTTTAAGCAAATTCCTTGAGCA
TAATTAAGATGCCCTAATCAAGGAAGAAGATTATTATGCGGCAGCCTTAGGCACTGATTTGGTGGCAAGA
GCCCGTGACCACAAGGCCTCAATAACTTGGTGGGGTAGTGAAGGTGACAGAGTGGCTTAGGCTGCAGGGA
GGTGACTGGGGTGGGGGTGGGGGGAGGTTAGGCCACTGGGAAGCCGAGAATATTTAAGGAATGGGAATTC
GATATCATAATCAACCATAGGTACCGAGCTCGGGATTCAGCCGGGAGCTTAGGGAGGGGAGGTCACTTCA
TAAGGGCCTGGGGGGGGAGTTGGAGCCACGAGTCGTCCAGCCGGAGCCCCGTGTGGCTGAGCTCCGGCCT
CAGAAGCATCCCCGGGTTGGATCCTTCGAAGCTAGCCACCATGGTGCCCAAGAAGAAGAGGAAAGTCTCC
AACCTGCTGACTGTGCACCAAAACCTGCCTGCCCTCCCTGTGGATGCCACCTCTGATGAAGTCAGGAAGA
ACCTGATGGACATGTTCAGGGACAGGCAGGCCTTCTCTGAACACACCTGGAAGATGCTCCTGTCTGTGTG
CAGATCCTGGGCTGCCTGGTGCAAGCTGAACAACAGGAAATGGTTCCCTGCTGAACCTGAGGATGTGAGG
GACTACCTCCTGTACCTGCAAGCCAGAGGCCTGGCTGTGAAGACCATCCAACAGCACCTGGGCCAGCTCA
ACATGCTGCACAGGAGATCTGGCCTGCCTCGCCCTTCTGACTCCAATGCTGTGTCCCTGGTGATGAGGAG
AATCAGAAAGGAGAATGTGGATGCTGGGGAGAGAGCCAAGCAGGCCCTGGCCTTTGAACGCACTGACTTT
GACCAAGTCAGATCCCTGATGGAGAACTCTGACAGATGCCAGGACATCAGGAACCTGGCCTTCCTGGGCA
TTGCCTACAACACCCTGCTGCGCATTGCCGAAATTGCCAGAATCAGAGTGAAGGACATCTCCCGCACCGA
TGGTGGGAGAATGCTGATCCACATTGGCAGGACCAAGACCCTGGTGTCCACAGCTGGTGTGGAGAAGGCC
CTGTCCCTGGGGGTTACCAAGCTGGTGGAGAGATGGATCTCTGTGTCTGGTGTGGCTGATGACCCCAACA
ACTACCTGTTCTGCCGGGTCAGAAAGAATGGTGTGGCTGCCCCTTCTGCCACCTCCCAACTGTCCACCCG
GGCCCTGGAAGGGATCTTTGAGGCCACCCACCGCCTGATCTATGGTGCCAAGGATGACTCTGGGCAGAGA
TACCTGGCCTGGTCTGGCCACTCTGCCAGAGTGGGTGCTGCCACCGACATGGCCAGGGCTGGTGTGTCCA
TCCCTGAAATCATGCAGGCTGGTGGCTGGACCAATGTGAACATTGTGATGAACTACATCAGAAACCTGGA
CTCTGAGACTGGGGCCATGGTGAGGCTGCTCGAAGATGGGGACTGAGGCGCGCCGAATTCAAGCTTCTCG
AGAGATCTTCGACTGTGCCTTCTAGTTGCCAGCCATCTGTTGTTTGCCCCTCCCCCGTGCCTTCCTTGAC
CCTGGAAGGTGCCACTCCCACTGTCCTTTCCTAATAAAATGAGGAAATTGCATCGCATTGTCTGAGTAGG
TGTCATTCTATTCTGGGGGGTGGGGTGGGGCAGGACAGCAAGGGGGAGGATTGGGAAGACAATAGCAGGC
ATGAGATCTCACGTGCGGACCGAGCGGCCGCAGGAACCCCTAGTGATGGAGTTGGCCACTCCCTCTCTGC
GCGCTCGCTCGCTCACTGAGGCCGGGCGACCAAAGGTCGCCCGACGCCCGGGCTTTGCCCGGGCGGCCTC
AGTGAGCGAGCGAGCGCGCAGCTGCCTGCAGGGGCGCCTGATGCGGTATTTTCTCCTTACGCATCTGTGC
GGTATTTCACACCGCATA
[95 nt withheld, positions 2539-2633]
T
[46 nt withheld, positions 2635-2680]
C
[141 nt withheld, positions 2682-2822]
CCTTTGACGTTGGAGTCCACGTTCTTT
[37 nt withheld, positions 2850-2886]
ACTCTATCTCGGGCTATTCTTTTGATTTATAAGGGATTTTGCCGATTTCGGTCTATTGGTTAAAAAATGA
GCTGATTTAACAAAAATTTAACGCGAATTTTAACAAAATATTAACGTTTACAATTTTATGGTGCACTCTC
AGTACAATCTGCTCTGATGCCGCATAGTTAAGCCAGCCCCGACACCCGCCAACACCCGCTGACGCGCCCT
GACGGGCTTGTCTGCTCCCGGCATCCGCTTACAGACAAGCTGTGACCGTCTCCGGGAGCTGCATGTGTCA
GAGGTTTTCACCGTCATCACCGAAACGCGCGAGACGAAAGGGCCTCGTGATACGCCTATTTTTATAGGTT
AATGTCATGATAATAATGGTTTCTTAGACGTCAGGTGGCACTTTTCGGGGAAATGTGCGCGGAACCCCTA
TTTGTTTATTTTTCTAAATACATTCAAATATGTATCCGCTCATGAGACAATAACCCTGATAAATGCTTCA
ATAATATTGAAAAAGGAAGAGTATGAGTATTCAACATTTCCGTGTCGCCCTTATTCCCTTTTTTGCGGCA
TTTTGCCTTCCTGTTTTTGCTCACCCAGAAACGCTGGTGAAAGTAAAAGATGCTGAAGATCAGTTGGGTG
CACGAGTGGGTTACATCGAACTGGATCTCAACAGCGGTAAGATCCTTGAGAGTTTTCGCCCCGAAGAACG
TTTTCCAATGATGAGCACTTTTAAAGTTCTGCTATGTGGCGCGGTATTATCCCGTATTGACGCCGGGCAA
GAGCAACTCGGTCGCCGCATACACTATTCTCAGAATGACTTGGTTGAGTACTCACCAGTCACAGAAAAGC
ATCTTACGGATGGCATGACAGTAAGAGAATTATGCAGTGCTGCCATAACCATGAGTGATAACACTGCGGC
CAACTTACTTCTGACAACGATCGGAGGACCGAAGGAGCTAACCGCTTTTTTGCACAACATGGGGGATCAT
GTAACTCGCCTTGATCGTTGGGAACCGGAGCTGAATGAAGCCATACCAAACGACGAGCGTGACACCACGA
TGCCTGTAGCAATGGCAACAACGTTGCGCAAACTATTAACTGGCGAACTACTTACTCTAGCTTCCCGGCA
ACAATTAATAGACTGGATGGAGGCGGATAAAGTTGCAGGACCACTTCTGCGCTCGGCCCTTCCGGCTGGC
TGGTTTATTGCTGATAAATCTGGAGCCGGTGAGCGTGGGTCTCGCGGTATCATTGCAGCACTGGGGCCAG
ATGGTAAGCCCTCCCGTATCGTAGTTATCTACACGACGGGGAGTCAGGCAACTATGGATGAACGAAATAG
ACAGATCGCTGAGATAGGTGCCTCACTGATTAAGCATTGGTAACTGTCAGACCAAGTTTACTCATATATA
CTTTAGATTGATTTAAAACTTCATTTTTAATTTAAAAGGATCTAGGTGAAGATCCTTTTTGATAATCTCA
TGACCAAAATCCCTTAACGTGAGTTTTCGTTCCACTGAGCGTCAGACCCCGTAGAAAAGATCAAAGGATC
TTCTTGAGATCCTTTTTTTCTGCGCGTAATCTGCTGCTTGCAAACAAAAAAACCACCGCTACCAGCGGTG
GTTTGTTTGCCGGATCAAGAGCTACCAACTCTTTTTCCGAAGGTAACTGGCTTCAGCAGAGCGCAGATAC
CAAATACTGTTCTTCTAGTGTAGCCGTAGTTAGGCCACCACTTCAAGAACTCTGTAGCACCGCCTACATA
CCTCGCTCTGCTAATCCTGTTACCAGTGGCTGCTGCCAGTGGCGATAAGTCGTGTCTTACCGGGTTGGAC
TCAAGACGATAGTTACCGGATAAGGCGCAGCGGTCGGGCTGAACGGGGGGTTCGTGCACACAGCCCAGCT
TGGAGCGAACGACCTACACCGAACTGAGATACCTACAGCGTGAGCTATGAGAAAGCGCCACGCTTCCCGA
AGGGAGAAAGGCGGACAGGTATCCGGTAAGCGGCAGGGTCGGAACAGGAGAGCGCACGAGGGAGCTTCCA
GGGGGAAACGCCTGGTATCTTTATAGTCCTGTCGGGTTTCGCCACCTCTGACTTGAGCGTCGATTTTTGT
GATGCTCGTCAGGGGGGCGGAGCCTATGGAAAAACGCCAGCAACGCGGCCTTTTTACGGTTCCTGGCCTT
TTGCTGGCCTTTTGCTCACATGT
